[The description below was written by a language model from this plasmid's Addgene catalogue record.]
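Description:
pc3XB-ZF20 is a mammalian expression-type plasmid built on pc3XB, a modified version of the Invitrogen pcDNA3 backbone of about 5.4 kb. It is maintained in E. coli as a high-copy plasmid under ampicillin selection, and it carries a neomycin resistance marker that permits G418 selection in mammalian cells. No feature table accompanies the record, so the promoter and other regulatory elements are not explicitly listed. The use of a T7 primer for sequencing from the 5′ side indicates a T7 primer site upstream of the insert, as in the parental pcDNA3.

The insert, ZF20, is a roughly 90 bp fragment encoding a single zinc finger module, cloned between XbaI and BamHI sites that are both preserved. According to the depositor, this finger recognises the DNA triplet GAG and derives from the Sangamo module set. The plasmid is one component of the Zinc Finger Consortium Modular Assembly Kit v1.0, an archive of individual finger-coding modules with defined triplet specificities. In modular assembly, single fingers like this one are excised via the flanking restriction sites and joined in series to build multi-finger arrays that bind longer, user-chosen target sequences. According to the associated publication, the purpose of this is engineering zinc finger nucleases. The plasmid therefore serves mainly as a standardised source of one building block rather than as a stand-alone expression construct for a functional protein.
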