Addgene plasmid #13119: pc3XB-ZF20
Depositing lab: Keith Joung. Depositing organization: Massachusetts General Hospital. Publication: Standardized reagents and protocols for engineering zinc finger nucleases by modular assembly. Wright DA, Thibodeau-Beganny S, Sander JD, Winfrey RJ, Hirsh AS, Eichtinger M, Fu F, Porteus MH, Dobbs D, Voytas DF, Joung JK. Nat Protoc. 2006;1(3):1637-52. doi: 10.1038/nprot.2006.259 PubMed 17406455.
Backbone
  Vector backbone: pc3XB
  Backbone manufacturer: Modified Invitrogen pcDNA3
  Backbone size w/o insert (bp): 5400
  Vector type: Mammalian Expression
  Selectable markers: Neomycin (select with G418)
Growth in bacteria
  Bacterial resistance: Ampicillin, 100 μg/mL
  Growth temperature: 37°C
  Growth strain: XL1 Blue
  Copy number: High Copy
Gene/Insert
  Gene/Insert name: ZF20
  Insert size (bp): 90
  Cloning method: Restriction Enzyme; 5′ cloning site XbaI (not destroyed); 3′ cloning site BamHI (not destroyed)
  Sequencing primers: 5′ T7
Terms and licenses: Academic/Nonprofit Terms; Industry Terms: Not Available to Industry
Depositor comments: Part of the Zinc Finger Consortium Modular Assembly Kit v1.0. Finger protein sequence: PGERPFMCTWSYCGKRFTRSDNLARHKRTH. Target DNA sequence: GAG. This zinc finger is derived from the Sangamo module set.
How to cite: pc3XB-ZF20 was a gift from Keith Joung (Addgene plasmid # 13119 ; http://n2t.net/addgene:13119 ; RRID:Addgene_13119)
