>Addgene plasmid #13119 | pc3XB-ZF20 | addgene partial sequence | sequence record 19503 | CMV-F 5'-CGCAAATGGGCGGTAGGCGTG-3'
AGCTCTCTGGCTAACTAGAGAACCCACTGCTTACTGGCTTATCGAAATTAATACGACTCACTATAGGGAG
ACCCAAGCTGGCTAGCGTTTAAACGGGCCCTCTAGACCCGGGGAGCGGCCATTTATGTGTACCTGGTCAT
ACTGTGGGAAACGCTTCACACGTAGCGACAACCTGGCACGTCACAAACGTACACACACCGGTGGATCCTC
TGCACAGTAGTAAGCTTAAGTTTAAACCGCTGATCAGCCTCGACTGTGCCTTCTAGTTGCCAGCCATCTG
TTGTTTGCCCCTCCCCCGTGCCTTCCTTGACCCTGGAAGGTGCCACTCCCACTGTCCTTTCCTAATAAAA
TGAGGAAATTGCATCGCATTGTCTGAGTAGGTGTCATTCTATTCTGGGGGGTGGGGTGGGGCAGGACAGC
AAGGGGGAGGATTGGGAAGACAATAGCAGGCATGCTGGGGATGCGGTGGGCTCTATGGCTTCTGAGGCGG
AAAGAACCAGCTGGGGCTCTAGGGGGTATCCCC
[91 nt withheld, positions 524-614]
C
[32 nt withheld, positions 616-647]
